>Addgene plasmid #142311 | TFORF2018 | addgene full sequence | sequence record 395782 | Addgene NGS Result
TTAATGTAGTCTTATGCAATACTCTTGTAGTCTTGCAACATGGTAACGATGAGTTAGCAACATGCCTTAC
AAGGAGAGAAAAAGCACCGTGCATGCCGATTGGTGGAAGTAAGGTGGTACGATCGTGCCTTATTAGGAAG
GCAACAGACGGGTCTGACATGGATTGGACGAACCACTGAATTGCCGCATTGCAGAGATATTGTATTTAAG
TGCCTAGCTCGATACATAAACGGGTCTCTCTGGTTAGACCAGATCTGAGCCTGGGAGCTCTCTGGCTAAC
TAGGGAACCCACTGCTTAAGCCTCAATAAAGCTTGCCTTGAGTGCTTCAAGTAGTGTGTGCCCGTCTGTT
GTGTGACTCTGGTAACTAGAGATCCCTCAGACCCTTTTAGTCAGTGTGGAAAATCTCTAGCAGTGGCGCC
CGAACAGGGACTTGAAAGCGAAAGGGAAACCAGAGGAGCTCTCTCGACGCAGGACTCGGCTTGCTGAAGC
GCGCACGGCAAGAGGCGAGGGGCGGCGACTGGTGAGTACGCCAAAAATTTTGACTAGCGGAGGCTAGAAG
GAGAGAGATGGGTGCGAGAGCGTCAGTATTAAGCGGGGGAGAATTAGATCGCGATGGGAAAAAATTCGGT
TAAGGCCAGGGGGAAAGAAAAAATATAAATTAAAACATATAGTATGGGCAAGCAGGGAGCTAGAACGATT
CGCAGTTAATCCTGGCCTGTTAGAAACATCAGAAGGCTGTAGACAAATACTGGGACAGCTACAACCATCC
CTTCAGACAGGATCAGAAGAACTTAGATCATTATATAATACAGTAGCAACCCTCTATTGTGTGCATCAAA
GGATAGAGATAAAAGACACCAAGGAAGCTTTAGACAAGATAGAGGAAGAGCAAAACAAAAGTAAGACCAC
CGCACAGCAAGCGGCCGCTGATCTTCAGACCTGGAGGAGGAGATATGAGGGACAATTGGAGAAGTGAATT
ATATAAATATAAAGTAGTAAAAATTGAACCATTAGGAGTAGCACCCACCAAGGCAAAGAGAAGAGTGGTG
CAGAGAGAAAAAAGAGCAGTGGGAATAGGAGCTTTGTTCCTTGGGTTCTTGGGAGCAGCAGGAAGCACTA
TGGGCGCAGCGTCAATGACGCTGACGGTACAGGCCAGACAATTATTGTCTGGTATAGTGCAGCAGCAGAA
CAATTTGCTGAGGGCTATTGAGGCGCAACAGCATCTGTTGCAACTCACAGTCTGGGGCATCAAGCAGCTC
CAGGCAAGAATCCTGGCTGTGGAAAGATACCTAAAGGATCAACAGCTCCTGGGGATTTGGGGTTGCTCTG
GAAAACTCATTTGCACCACTGCTGTGCCTTGGAATGCTAGTTGGAGTAATAAATCTCTGGAACAGATTTG
GAATCACACGACCTGGATGGAGTGGGACAGAGAAATTAACAATTACACAAGCTTAATACACTCCTTAATT
GAAGAATCGCAAAACCAGCAAGAAAAGAATGAACAAGAATTATTGGAATTAGATAAATGGGCAAGTTTGT
GGAATTGGTTTAACATAACAAATTGGCTGTGGTATATAAAATTATTCATAATGATAGTAGGAGGCTTGGT
AGGTTTAAGAATAGTTTTTGCTGTACTTTCTATAGTGAATAGAGTTAGGCAGGGATATTCACCATTATCG
TTTCAGACCCACCTCCCAACCCCGAGGGGACCCATGCATTGCATCTCAATTAGTCAGCAACCAGGTGTGG
AAAGTCCCCAGGCTCCCCAGCAGGCAGAAGTATGCAAAGCATGCGTCTCAATTAGTCAGCAACCATAGTC
CCGCCCCTAACTCCGCCCATCCCGCCCCTAACTCCGCCCAGTTCCGCCCATTCTCCGCCCCATGGCTGAC
TAATTTTTTTTATTTATGCAGAGGCCGAGGCCGCCTCGGCCTCTGAGCTATTCCAGAAGTAGTGAGGAGG
CTTTTTTGGAGGCCTAGGCTTTTGCAAAAAGCTTTCTAGAGGTACCACCGGAGCTTACCATGACCGAGTA
CAAGCCCACGGTGCGCCTCGCCACCCGCGACGACGTCCCCAGGGCCGTACGCACCCTCGCCGCCGCGTTC
GCCGACTACCCCGCCACGCGCCACACCGTCGATCCGGACCGCCACATCGAGCGGGTCACCGAGCTGCAAG
AACTCTTCCTCACGCGCGTCGGGCTCGACATCGGCAAGGTGTGGGTCGCGGACGACGGCGCCGCCGTGGC
GGTCTGGACCACGCCGGAGAGCGTCGAAGCGGGGGCGGTGTTCGCCGAGATCGGCCCGCGCATGGCCGAG
TTGAGCGGTTCCCGGCTGGCCGCGCAGCAACAGATGGAAGGCCTCCTGGCGCCGCACCGGCCCAAGGAGC
CCGCGTGGTTCCTGGCCACCGTCGGCGTCTCGCCCGACCACCAGGGCAAGGGTCTGGGCAGCGCCGTCGT
GCTCCCCGGAGTGGAGGCGGCCGAGCGCGCCGGGGTGCCCGCCTTCCTGGAGACCTCCGCGCCCCGCAAC
CTCCCCTTCTACGAGCGGCTCGGCTTCACCGTCACCGCCGACGTCGAGGTGCCCGAAGGACCGCGCACCT
GGTGCATGACCCGCAAGCCCGGTGCCAGTTAACGAATTCTAGATCTTGAGACAAATGGCAGTATTCATCC
ACAATTTTAAAAGAAAAGGGGGGATTGGGGGGTACAGTGCAGGGGAAAGAATAGTAGACATAATAGCAAC
AGACATACAAACTAAAGAATTACAAAAACAAATTACAAAAATTCAAAATTTTCGGGTTTATTACAGGGAC
AGCAGAGATCCACTTTGGCGCCGGCTCGAGGCCTGCAGGTGCAAAGATGGATAAAGTTTTAAACAGAGAG
GAATCTTTGCAGCTAATGGACCTTCTAGGTCTTGAAAGGAGTGGGAATTGGCTCCGGTGCCCGTCAGTGG
GCAGAGCGCACATCGCCCACAGTCCCCGAGAAGTTGGGGGGAGGGGTCGGCAATTGAACCGGTGCCTAGA
GAAGGTGGCGCGGGGTAAACTGGGAAAGTGATGTCGTGTACTGGCTCCGCCTTTTTCCCGAGGGTGGGGG
AGAACCGTATATAAGTGCAGTAGTCGCCGTGAACGTTCTTTTTCGCAACGGGTTTGCCGCCAGAACACAG
GTAAGTGCCGTGTGTGGTTCCCGCGGGCCTGGCCTCTTTACGGGTTATGGCCCTTGCGTGCCTTGAATTA
CTTCCACCTGGCTGCAGTACGTGATTCTTGATCCCGAGCTTCGGGTTGGAAGTGGGTGGGAGAGTTCGAG
GCCTTGCGCTTAAGGAGCCCCTTCGCCTCGTGCTTGAGTTGAGGCCTGGCCTGGGCGCTGGGGCCGCCGC
GTGCGAATCTGGTGGCACCTTCGCGCCTGTCTCGCTGCTTTCGATAAGTCTCTAGCCATTTAAAATTTTT
GATGACCTGCTGCGACGCTTTTTTTCTGGCAAGATAGTCTTGTAAATGCGGGCCAAGATCTGCACACTGG
TATTTCGGTTTTTGGGGCCGCGGGCGGCGACGGGGCCCGTGCGTCCCAGCGCACATGTTCGGCGAGGCGG
GGCCTGCGAGCGCGGCCACCGAGAATCGGACGGGGGTAGTCTCAAGCTGGCCGGCCTGCTCTGGTGCCTG
GCCTCGCGCCGCCGTGTATCGCCCCGCCCTGGGCGGCAAGGCTGGCCCGGTCGGCACCAGTTGCGTGAGC
GGAAAGATGGCCGCTTCCCGGCCCTGCTGCAGGGAGCTCAAAATGGAGGACGCGGCGCTCGGGAGAGCGG
GCGGGTGAGTCACCCACACAAAGGAAAAGGGCCTTTCCGTCCTCAGCCGTCGCTTCATGTGACTCCACGG
AGTACCGGGCGCCGTCCAGGCACCTCGATTAGTTCTCGAGCTTTTGGAGTACGTCGTCTTTAGGTTGGGG
GGAGGGGTTTTATGCGATGGAGTTTCCCCACACTGAGTGGGTGGAGACTGAAGTTAGGCCAGCTTGGCAC
TTGATGTAATTCTCCTTGGAATTTGCCCTTTTTGAGTTTGGATCTTGGTTCATTCTCAAGCCTCAGACAG
TGGTTCAAAGTTTTTTTCTTCCATTTCAGGTGTCGTGAGGCTAGCACCGCCACCATGGAGTTCGGCCTGC
TCAGCGAGGCAGAGGCCCGGAGCCCTGCCCTGTCGCTGTCAGACGCTGGCACTCCGCACCCCCAGCTCCC
AGAGCACGGCTGCAAGGGCCAGGAGCACAGCGACTCAGAAAAGGCCTCGGCTTCGCTGCCCGGCGGCTCC
CCAGAGGACGGTTCGCTGAAAAAGAAGCAGCGGCGGCAGCGCACGCACTTCACCAGCCAGCAGCTACAGG
AGCTAGAGGCGACCTTCCAGAGGAACCGCTACCCCGACATGAGCACGCGCGAGGAGATCGCCGTGTGGAC
CAACCTCACCGAGGCCCGCGTGCGGGTGTGGTTCAAGAACCGGCGCGCCAAATGGCGGAAGCGCGAGCGC
AGCCAGCAGGCCGAGCTATGCAAAGGCAGCTTCGCGGCGCCGCTCGGGGGGCTGGTGCCGCCCTACGAGG
AGGTGTACCCCGGCTACTCGTACGGCAACTGGCCGCCCAAGGCTCTTGCCCCGCCGCTCGCCGCCAAGAC
CTTTCCATTCGCCTTCAACTCGGTCAACGTGGGGCCTCTGGCTTCGCAGCCCGTCTTCTCGCCACCCAGC
TCCATCGCCGCCTCCATGGTGCCCTCCGCCGCGGCTGCCCCGGGCACCGTGCCAGGGCCTGGGGCCCTGC
AGGGCCTGGGCGGGGGCCCCCCCGGGCTGGCTCCGGCCGCCGTGTCCTCCGGGGCCGTGTCCTGCCCTTA
TGCCTCGGCCGCCGCCGCCGCCGCGGCTGCCGCCTCTTCCCCCTACGTCTATCGGGACCCGTGTAACTCG
AGCCTGGCCAGCCTGCGGCTCAAAGCCAAACAGCACGCCTCCTTCAGCTACCCCGCTGTGCACGGGCCGC
CCCCGGCAGCCAACCTTAGTCCGTGCCAGTACGCCGTGGAAAGGCCCGTATAGTAATGAACTAGTCCGTA
ACTTGAAAGTATTTCGATTTCTTGGCTTTATATATCTTGTGGAAAGGACGATTGGAGGCGGGAATAGCGA
ACTGCACGCGTTAAGTCGACAATCAACCTCTGGATTACAAAATTTGTGAAAGATTGACTGGTATTCTTAA
CTATGTTGCTCCTTTTACGCTATGTGGATACGCTGCTTTAATGCCTTTGTATCATGCTATTGCTTCCCGT
ATGGCTTTCATTTTCTCCTCCTTGTATAAATCCTGGTTGCTGTCTCTTTATGAGGAGTTGTGGCCCGTTG
TCAGGCAACGTGGCGTGGTGTGCACTGTGTTTGCTGACGCAACCCCCACTGGTTGGGGCATTGCCACCAC
CTGTCAGCTCCTTTCCGGGACTTTCGCTTTCCCCCTCCCTATTGCCACGGCGGAACTCATCGCCGCCTGC
CTTGCCCGCTGCTGGACAGGGGCTCGGCTGTTGGGCACTGACAATTCCGTGGTGTTGTCGGGGAAATCAT
CGTCCTTTCCTTGGCTGCTCGCCTGTGTTGCCACCTGGATTCTGCGCGGGACGTCCTTCTGCTACGTCCC
TTCGGCCCTCAATCCAGCGGACCTTCCTTCCCGCGGCCTGCTGCCGGCTCTGCGGCCTCTTCCGCGTCTT
CGCCTTCGCCCTCAGACGAGTCGGATCTCCCTTTGGGCCGCCTCCCCGCGTCGACTTTAAGACCAATGAC
TTACAAGGCAGCTGTAGATCTTAGCCACTTTTTAAAAGAAAAGGGGGGACTGGAAGGGCTAATTCACTCC
CAACGAAGACAAGATCTGCTTTTTGCTTGTACTGGGTCTCTCTGGTTAGACCAGATCTGAGCCTGGGAGC
TCTCTGGCTAACTAGGGAACCCACTGCTTAAGCCTCAATAAAGCTTGCCTTGAGTGCTTCAAGTAGTGTG
TGCCCGTCTGTTGTGTGACTCTGGTAACTAGAGATCCCTCAGACCCTTTTAGTCAGTGTGGAAAATCTCT
AGCAGTACGTATAGTAGTTCATGTCATCTTATTATTCAGTATTTATAACTTGCAAAGAAATGAATATCAG
AGAGTGAGAGGAACTTGTTTATTGCAGCTTATAATGGTTACAAATAAAGCAATAGCATCACAAATTTCAC
AAATAAAGCATTTTTTTCACTGCATTCTAGTTGTGGTTTGTCCAAACTCATCAATGTATCTTATCATGTC
TGGCTCTAGCTATCCCGCCCCTAACTCCGCCCATCCCGCCCCTAACTCCGCCCAGTTCCGCCCATTCTCC
GCCCCATGGCTGACTAATTTTTTTTATTTATGCAGAGGCCGAGGCCGCCTCGGCCTCTGAGCTATTCCAG
AAGTAGTGAGGAGGCTTTTTTGGAGGCCTAGGGACGTACCCAATTCGCCCTATAGTGAGTCGTATTACGC
GCGCTCACTGGCCGTCGTTTTACAACGTCGTGACTGGGAAAACCCTGGCGTTACCCAACTTAATCGCCTT
GCAGCACATCCCCCTTTCGCCAGCTGGCGTAATAGCGAAGAGGCCCGCACCGATCGCCCTTCCCAACAGT
TGCGCAGCCTGAATGGCGAATGGG
[124 nt withheld, positions 6605-6728]
C
[91 nt withheld, positions 6730-6820]
A
[49 nt withheld, positions 6822-6870]
CCTTTGACGTTGGAGTCCACGTTCTTT
[37 nt withheld, positions 6898-6934]
ACCCTATCTCGGTCTATTCTTTTGATTTATAAGGGATTTTGCCGATTTCGGCCTATTGGTTAAAAAATGA
GCTGATTTAACAAAAATTTAACGCGAATTTTAACAAAATATTAACGCTTACAATTTAGGTGGCACTTTTC
GGGGAAATGTGCGCGGAACCCCTATTTGTTTATTTTTCTAAATACATTCAAATATGTATCCGCTCATGAG
ACAATAACCCTGATAAATGCTTCAATAATATTGAAAAAGGAAGAGTATGAGTATTCAACATTTCCGTGTC
GCCCTTATTCCCTTTTTTGCGGCATTTTGCCTTCCTGTTTTTGCTCACCCAGAAACGCTGGTGAAAGTAA
AAGATGCTGAAGATCAGTTGGGTGCACGAGTGGGTTACATCGAACTGGATCTCAACAGCGGTAAGATCCT
TGAGAGTTTTCGCCCCGAAGAACGTTTTCCAATGATGAGCACTTTTAAAGTTCTGCTATGTGGCGCGGTA
TTATCCCGTATTGACGCCGGGCAAGAGCAACTCGGTCGCCGCATACACTATTCTCAGAATGACTTGGTTG
AGTACTCACCAGTCACAGAAAAGCATCTTACGGATGGCATGACAGTAAGAGAATTATGCAGTGCTGCCAT
AACCATGAGTGATAACACTGCGGCCAACTTACTTCTGACAACGATCGGAGGACCGAAGGAGCTAACCGCT
TTTTTGCACAACATGGGGGATCATGTAACTCGCCTTGATCGTTGGGAACCGGAGCTGAATGAAGCCATAC
CAAACGACGAGCGTGACACCACGATGCCTGTAGCAATGGCAACAACGTTGCGCAAACTATTAACTGGCGA
ACTACTTACTCTAGCTTCCCGGCAACAATTAATAGACTGGATGGAGGCGGATAAAGTTGCAGGACCACTT
CTGCGCTCGGCCCTTCCGGCTGGCTGGTTTATTGCTGATAAATCTGGAGCCGGTGAGCGTGGGTCTCGCG
GTATCATTGCAGCACTGGGGCCAGATGGTAAGCCCTCCCGTATCGTAGTTATCTACACGACGGGGAGTCA
GGCAACTATGGATGAACGAAATAGACAGATCGCTGAGATAGGTGCCTCACTGATTAAGCATTGGTAACTG
TCAGACCAAGTTTACTCATATATACTTTAGATTGATTTAAAACTTCATTTTTAATTTAAAAGGATCTAGG
TGAAGATCCTTTTTGATAATCTCATGACCAAAATCCCTTAACGTGAGTTTTCGTTCCACTGAGCGTCAGA
CCCCGTAGAAAAGATCAAAGGATCTTCTTGAGATCCTTTTTTTCTGCGCGTAATCTGCTGCTTGCAAACA
AAAAAACCACCGCTACCAGCGGTGGTTTGTTTGCCGGATCAAGAGCTACCAACTCTTTTTCCGAAGGTAA
CTGGCTTCAGCAGAGCGCAGATACCAAATACTGTTCTTCTAGTGTAGCCGTAGTTAGGCCACCACTTCAA
GAACTCTGTAGCACCGCCTACATACCTCGCTCTGCTAATCCTGTTACCAGTGGCTGCTGCCAGTGGCGAT
AAGTCGTGTCTTACCGGGTTGGACTCAAGACGATAGTTACCGGATAAGGCGCAGCGGTCGGGCTGAACGG
GGGGTTCGTGCACACAGCCCAGCTTGGAGCGAACGACCTACACCGAACTGAGATACCTACAGCGTGAGCT
ATGAGAAAGCGCCACGCTTCCCGAAGGGAGAAAGGCGGACAGGTATCCGGTAAGCGGCAGGGTCGGAACA
GGAGAGCGCACGAGGGAGCTTCCAGGGGGAAACGCCTGGTATCTTTATAGTCCTGTCGGGTTTCGCCACC
TCTGACTTGAGCGTCGATTTTTGTGATGCTCGTCAGGGGGGCGGAGCCTATGGAAAAACGCCAGCAACGC
GGCCTTTTTACGGTTCCTGGCCTTTTGCTGGCCTTTTGCTCACATGTTCTTTCCTGCGTTATCCCCTGAT
TCTGTGGATAACCGTATTACCGCCTTTGAGTGAGCTGATACCGCTCGCCGCAGCCGAACGACCGAGCGCA
GCGAGTCAGTGAGCGAGGAAGCGGAAGAGCGCCCAATACGCAAACCGCCTCTCCCCGCGCGTTGGCCGAT
TCATTAATGCAGCTGGCACGACAGGTTTCCCGACTGGAAAGCGGGCAGTGAGCGCAACGCAATTAATGTG
AGTTAGCTCACTCATTAGGCACCCCAGGCTTTACACTTTATGCTTCCGGCTCGTATGTTGTGTGGAATTG
TGAGCGGATAACAATTTCACACAGGAAACAGCTATGACCATGATTACGCCAAGCGCGCAATTAACCCTCA
CTAAAGGGAACAAAAGCTGGAGCTGCAAGC
Features (pLannotate 1.2.2; 31 found; start..end, strand, type, name):
      5..231     +  promoter       RSV promoter: Rous sarcoma virus enhancer/promoter
    232..412     +  LTR            5' LTR (truncated): truncated 5' long terminal repeat (LTR) from HIV-1
    459..584     +  misc_feature   HIV-1 Ψ: packaging signal of human immunodeficiency virus type 1
    568..931     +  CDS            HIV-1 gag (fragment): gag protein from human immunodeficiency virus 1; gag
   1077..1310    +  misc_feature   RRE: The Rev response element (RRE) of HIV-1 allows for Rev-dependent mRNA export from the nucleus to the cytoplasm.
   1687..1713    +  CDS            Rev (fragment): human immunodeficiency virus 1 (HIV-1) Rev protein; rev; enhances nuclear export of unspliced and incompletely spliced viral mRNAs
   1720..1743    +  promoter       SV40 promoter (fragment): SV40 early promoter
   1744..1815    +  promoter       SV40 promoter (fragment): SV40 enhancer and early promoter
   1839..1974    +  rep_origin     SV40 ori: SV40 origin of replication
   2020..2616    +  CDS            PuroR (fragment): puromycin N-acetyltransferase; pac from Streptomyces; confers resistance to puromycin
   2665..2782    +  misc_feature   cPPT/CTS: central polypurine tract and central termination sequence of HIV-1
   2847..2913    +  CDS            small t antigen (fragment): SV40 (simian virus 40) small t antigen
   2920..4098    +  promoter       EF-1α promoter: strong constitutive promoter for human elongation factor EF-1α
   4115..5020    +  CDS            PITX3: PITX3_HUMAN - Also known as PTX3. Experimental evidence at protein level: Swiss-Prot protein existence level 1. Transcriptional regulator which is important for the differentiation and maintenance of meso-diencephalic dopaminergic (mdDA) neurons during development. In addition to its importance during development, it also has roles in the long-term survival and maintenance of the mdDA neurons. Activates NR4A2/NURR1-mediated transcription of genes such as SLC6A3, SLC18A2, TH and DRD2 which are essential for development of mdDA neurons. Acts by decreasing the interaction of NR4A2/NURR1 with the
   5036..5089    +  promoter       U6 promoter (fragment): RNA polymerase III promoter for human U6 snRNA
   5131..5719    +  misc_feature   WPRE: woodchuck hepatitis virus posttranscriptional regulatory element
   5770..5789    +  misc_feature   cPPT/CTS (fragment): central polypurine tract and central termination sequence of HIV-1
   5791..6024    +  LTR            3' LTR (ΔU3): self-inactivating 3' long terminal repeat (LTR) from HIV-1
   6102..6223    +  polyA_signal   SV40 poly(A) signal: SV40 polyadenylation signal
   6263..6398    +  rep_origin     SV40 ori: SV40 origin of replication
   6419..6437    -  promoter       T7 promoter: promoter for bacteriophage T7 RNA polymerase
   6445..6600    +  CDS            lacZα (fragment): LacZα fragment of β-galactosidase; lacZ fragment
   6605..7033    +  rep_origin     f1 ori (sequence partly withheld): f1 bacteriophage origin of replication; arrow indicates direction of (+) strand synthesis
   7086..7190    +  promoter       AmpR promoter: bla
   7191..8051    +  CDS            AmpR: β-lactamase; bla; confers resistance to ampicillin, carbenicillin, and related antibiotics
   8222..8810    +  rep_origin     ori: high-copy-number ColE1/pMB1/pBR322/pUC origin of replication
   8993..9085    +  CDS            lacI (fragment): lac repressor; lacI; The lac repressor binds to the lac operator to inhibit transcription in E. coli. This inhibition can be relieved by adding lactose or isopropyl-β-D-thiogalactopyranoside (IPTG).
   9098..9119    +  protein_bind   CAP binding site: CAP binding activates transcription in the presence of cAMP. E. coli catabolite activator protein
   9134..9164    +  promoter       lac promoter: promoter for the E. coli lac operon
   9172..9188    +  protein_bind   lac operator: The lac repressor binds to the lac operator to inhibit transcription in E. coli. This inhibition can be relieved by adding lactose or isopropyl-β-D-thiogalactopyranoside (IPTG). lac repressor encoded by lacI
   9233..9251    +  promoter       T3 promoter: promoter for bacteriophage T3 RNA polymerase
