[The description below was written by a language model from this plasmid's Addgene catalogue record and pLannotate feature annotations shown in this document.]
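Description:
TFORF2018 is a lentiviral mammalian expression plasmid built on the pLX_TRC317 backbone. It carries the human transcription factor PITX3 as one member of a barcoded transcription factor ORF collection. It is propagated in E. coli as a high-copy plasmid through a ColE1/pUC-type origin with ampicillin selection (AmpR). An f1 origin and remnants of a lac/lacZα cloning region flanked by T3 and T7 promoters also lie in the bacterial portion. The depositor warns that the plasmid can recombine, which is a common issue with LTR-containing vectors.

The viral cassette has a third-generation, self-inactivating layout. An RSV promoter drives a truncated HIV-1 5' LTR, followed by the Ψ packaging signal with a gag fragment, the RRE for Rev-dependent export of the genomic RNA, a cPPT/CTS element, and a ΔU3 3' LTR that inactivates LTR promoter activity after integration. An SV40 poly(A) signal lies downstream of the 3' LTR.

Two expression units sit between the LTRs. An SV40 early promoter drives puromycin N-acetyltransferase for selection of transduced cells, and the EF-1α promoter drives the PITX3 ORF. A WPRE downstream of the ORF enhances transcript stability and expression. The record states that each ORF in the collection carries a unique 24-bp barcode, but the barcode is not annotated in the feature table. It may lie in the short interval between the ORF and the WPRE, where only a U6 promoter fragment is called.

PITX3 is a transcriptional regulator involved in the differentiation and maintenance of midbrain dopaminergic neurons. The construct is intended for overexpression of this factor, alone or in pooled screens where barcode sequencing identifies which transcription factor each cell received, as in directed differentiation studies.
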