Addgene plasmid #142311: TFORF2018
Purpose: Lentiviral vector for overexpressing transcription factor ORFs with unique 24-bp barcodes. Barcodes facilitate identification of transcription factors in pooled screens.
Depositing lab: Feng Zhang. Depositing organization: Broad Institute. Publication: A transcription factor atlas of directed differentiation. Joung J, Ma S, Tay T, Geiger-Schuller KR, Kirchgatterer PC, Verdine VK, Guo B, Arias-Garcia MA, Allen WE, Singh A, Kuksenko O, Abudayyeh OO, Gootenberg JS, Fu Z, Macrae RK, Buenrostro JD, Regev A, Zhang F. Cell. 2023 Jan 5;186(1):209-229.e26. doi: 10.1016/j.cell.2022.11.026. PubMed 36608654.
Backbone
  Vector backbone: pLX_TRC317
  Backbone manufacturer: Broad Institute Genetic Perturbation Platform
  Backbone size w/o insert (bp): 8264
  Vector type: Mammalian Expression, Lentiviral
  Selectable markers: Puromycin
Growth in bacteria
  Bacterial resistance: Ampicillin, 100 μg/mL
  Growth temperature: 37°C
  Growth strain: NEB Stable
  Copy number: High Copy
Gene/Insert
  Gene/Insert name: PITX3
  Species: H. sapiens (human)
  Insert size (bp): 1010
  Entrez Gene: PITX3 (a.k.a. ASGD1, ASMD, ASOD, CTPP4, CTRCT11, PTX3)
  Promoter: EF1a
  Cloning method: Unknown
  Sequencing primers: 5′ GGGTGGAGACTGAAGTTAGGCCAG; 3′ CACATAGCGTAAAAGGAGCAACATAG
Terms and licenses: Academic/Nonprofit Terms; Industry Terms: Not Available to Industry
Depositor comments: NM_005029,ENST00000539804,ENST00000370002 . The transcription factor ORF portion of this plasmid was synthesized by Genewiz. Please test multiple small colonies in case of plasmid recombination. To make this collection available in a timely manner, a portion of this collection was not fully sequenced by Addgene. If an Addgene verified full plasmid sequence is not available, please contact us prior to placing an order to request the full sequence.
How to cite: TFORF2018 was a gift from Feng Zhang (Addgene plasmid # 142311 ; http://n2t.net/addgene:142311 ; RRID:Addgene_142311)
