>Addgene plasmid #142311 | TFORF2018 | depositor partial sequence | sequence record 279071 | Insert
ACCGCCACCATGGAGTTCGGCCTGCTCAGCGAGGCAGAGGCCCGGAGCCCTGCCCTGTCGCTGTCAGACG
CTGGCACTCCGCACCCCCAGCTCCCAGAGCACGGCTGCAAGGGCCAGGAGCACAGCGACTCAGAAAAGGC
CTCGGCTTCGCTGCCCGGCGGCTCCCCAGAGGACGGTTCGCTGAAAAAGAAGCAGCGGCGGCAGCGCACG
CACTTCACCAGCCAGCAGCTACAGGAGCTAGAGGCGACCTTCCAGAGGAACCGCTACCCCGACATGAGCA
CGCGCGAGGAGATCGCCGTGTGGACCAACCTCACCGAGGCCCGCGTGCGGGTGTGGTTCAAGAACCGGCG
CGCCAAATGGCGGAAGCGCGAGCGCAGCCAGCAGGCCGAGCTATGCAAAGGCAGCTTCGCGGCGCCGCTC
GGGGGGCTGGTGCCGCCCTACGAGGAGGTGTACCCCGGCTACTCGTACGGCAACTGGCCGCCCAAGGCTC
TTGCCCCGCCGCTCGCCGCCAAGACCTTTCCATTCGCCTTCAACTCGGTCAACGTGGGGCCTCTGGCTTC
GCAGCCCGTCTTCTCGCCACCCAGCTCCATCGCCGCCTCCATGGTGCCCTCCGCCGCGGCTGCCCCGGGC
ACCGTGCCAGGGCCTGGGGCCCTGCAGGGCCTGGGCGGGGGCCCCCCCGGGCTGGCTCCGGCCGCCGTGT
CCTCCGGGGCCGTGTCCTGCCCTTATGCCTCGGCCGCCGCCGCCGCCGCGGCTGCCGCCTCTTCCCCCTA
CGTCTATCGGGACCCGTGTAACTCGAGCCTGGCCAGCCTGCGGCTCAAAGCCAAACAGCACGCCTCCTTC
AGCTACCCCGCTGTGCACGGGCCGCCCCCGGCAGCCAACCTTAGTCCGTGCCAGTACGCCGTGGAAAGGC
CCGTATAGTAATGAACTAGTCCGTAACTTGAAAGTATTTCGATTTCTTGGCTTTATATATCTTGTGGAAA
GGACGATTGGAGGCGGGAATAGCGAACTGC
