>Addgene plasmid #142311 | TFORF2018 | depositor partial sequence | sequence record 279072 | Barcode
TTGGAGGCGGGAATAGCGAACTGC
